Addgene plasmid #154418: pDONR223 SARS-CoV2 TEV-E
Purpose: Gateway-compatible Entry vector
Depositing lab: Fritz Roth. Depositing organization: Sinai Health System. Publication: A Comprehensive, Flexible Collection of SARS-CoV-2 Coding Regions. Kim DK, Knapp JJ, Kuang D, Chawla A, Cassonnet P, Lee H, Sheykhkarimli D, Samavarchi-Tehrani P, Abdouni H, Rayhan A, Li R, Pogoutse O, Coyaud E, van der Werf S, Demeret C, Gingras AC, Taipale M, Raught B, Jacob Y, Roth FP. G3 (Bethesda). 2020 Aug 6. pii: g3.120.401554. doi: 10.1534/g3.120.401554. PubMed 32763951.
Backbone
  Vector backbone: pDONR223
  Backbone manufacturer: Rual et al, Genome Res. 14:2128-2135, 2004.
  Backbone size w/o insert (bp): 5005
  Vector type: Gateway-compatible Entry vector, with insert of E CDS with a TEV sequence at the N-term.
Growth in bacteria
  Bacterial resistance: Spectinomycin, 50 μg/mL
  Growth temperature: 37°C
  Growth strain: DH5alpha
  Copy number: Unknown
Gene/Insert
  Gene/Insert name: E
  Species: SARS-CoV-2 isolate Wuhan-Hu-1
  Insert size (bp): 249
  Mutation: Many synonymous changes due to codon optimization
  Entrez Gene: E (a.k.a. GU280_gp04)
  Cloning method: Gateway Cloning
  Sequencing primers: 5′ M13F; 3′ M13R
Resource information
  A portion of this plasmid was derived from a plasmid made by: PCR amplified
Terms and licenses: Academic/Nonprofit Terms; Industry Terms
How to cite: pDONR223 SARS-CoV2 TEV-E was a gift from Fritz Roth (Addgene plasmid # 154418 ; http://n2t.net/addgene:154418 ; RRID:Addgene_154418)
