[The description below was written by a language model from this plasmid's Addgene catalogue record and pLannotate feature annotations shown in this document.]
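Description:
pDONR223 SARS-CoV2 TEV-E is a Gateway-compatible Entry clone built on the pDONR223 backbone and carrying the envelope (E) coding sequence of SARS-CoV-2 isolate Wuhan-Hu-1. It is a small bacterial plasmid (the sequenced record is about 3.0 kb, shorter than the empty donor vector because the Gateway recombination replaces the donor's counter-selection cassette with the insert). It replicates in E. coli from a high-copy ColE1/pUC-type origin and is selected with spectinomycin through the aadA (SmR) aminoglycoside adenylyltransferase gene. A class 1 integron Pc promoter fragment and a remnant of a gentamicin acetyltransferase gene lie just upstream of that marker. Short lacZα and lacI fragments are also annotated as backbone remnants.

The 249 bp insert was PCR amplified and introduced by Gateway cloning. It consists of a tobacco etch virus (TEV) protease recognition site placed at the N-terminus of the E open reading frame, which has many synonymous changes from codon optimization. The cassette is flanked by two attL recombination sites (annotated by the software as attL3 and attL2), which allow LR Clonase-mediated transfer of the ORF into any compatible Destination vector. The rrnB T1 and T2 terminators upstream insulate the insert from read-through transcription. A T7 promoter sits beyond the downstream attL site and points back toward the insert. The Entry clone itself has no dedicated expression promoter for E.

After transfer into a Destination vector that supplies an N-terminal tag, the TEV site should allow the tag to be cleaved from the E protein. The plasmid belongs to a collection of SARS-CoV-2 coding regions intended for flexible subcloning into expression or interaction-assay vectors.
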