Features (pLannotate 1.2.2; 13 found; start..end, strand, type, name):
     34..61      -  terminator     rrnB T2 terminator: transcription terminator T2 from the E. coli rrnB gene
    193..236     +  terminator     rrnB T1 terminator: Escherichia coli rrnB; transcription terminator T1 from the E. coli rrnB gene
    283..319     -  CDS            lacZα (fragment): LacZα fragment of β-galactosidase; lacZ fragment
    336..431     +  protein_bind   attL3: mutant version of attL; recombination site for the Gateway® LR reaction LR Clonase™
    434..450     +  CDS            TEV site (fragment): tobacco etch virus (TEV) protease recognition and cleavage site
    455..679     +  CDS            E: VEMP_SARS2 - Experimental evidence at protein level: Swiss-Prot protein existence level 1. Plays a central role in virus morphogenesis and assembly. Acts as a viroporin and self-assembles in host membranes forming pentameric protein-lipid pores that allow ion transport. Also plays a role in the induction of apoptosis (By similarity). Regulates the localization of S protein at cis-Golgi, the place of virus budding (PubMed:33229438). May act by slowing down the cell secretory pathway (PubMed:33229438). May interfere with tight-junction stability by interacting with host MPP5. This would result i
    684..783     -  protein_bind   attL2: mutant version of attL; recombination site for the Gateway® LR reaction LR Clonase™
    801..819     -  promoter       T7 promoter: promoter for bacteriophage T7 RNA polymerase
   1009..1032    +  promoter       Pc promoter (fragment): intI1 (promoter lies within the coding sequence); class 1 integron promoter
   1208..1264    +  CDS            GmR (fragment): gentamycin acetyltransferase; aacC1; confers resistance to gentamycin
   1271..2062    +  CDS            SmR: aminoglycoside adenylyltransferase (Murphy, 1985); aadA; confers resistance to spectinomycin and streptomycin
   2155..2743    +  rep_origin     ori: high-copy-number ColE1/pMB1/pBR322/pUC origin of replication
   2926..3018    +  CDS            lacI (fragment): lac repressor; lacI; The lac repressor binds to the lac operator to inhibit transcription in E. coli. This inhibition can be relieved by adding lactose or isopropyl-β-D-thiogalactopyranoside (IPTG).
>Addgene plasmid #154418 | pDONR223 SARS-CoV2 TEV-E | addgene full sequence | sequence record 304864 | Addgene NGS Result
TACCGCTAGCCAGGAAGAGTTTGTAGAAACGCAAAAAGGCCATCCGTCAGGATGGCCTTCTGCTTAGTTT
GATGCCTGGCAGTTTATGGCGGGCGTCCTGCCCGCCACCCTCCGGGCCGTTGCTTCACAACGTTCAAATC
CGCTCCCGGCGGATTTGTCCTACTCAGGAGAGCGTTCACCGACAAACAACAGATAAAACGAAAGGCCCAG
TCTTCCGACTGAGCCTTTCGTTTTATTTGATGCCTGGCAGTTCCCTACTCTCGCGTTAACGCTAGCATGG
ATGTTTTCCCAGTCACGACGTTGTAAAACGACGGCCAGTCTTAAGCTCGGGCCCCAAATAATGATTTTAT
TTTGACTGATAGTGACCTGTTCGTTGCAACAAATTGATGAGCAATGCTTTTTTATAATGCCAACTTTGTA
CAAAAAAGTTGGCGAAAACCTGTACTTCCAAGGCATGTACTCTTTCGTGAGCGAGGAAACCGGCACCCTG
ATCGTGAACTCCGTGCTGCTGTTCCTGGCCTTCGTGGTGTTCCTGCTGGTGACCCTGGCTATCCTGACCG
CTCTGAGACTGTGCGCTTACTGCTGCAACATCGTGAACGTGTCCCTGGTGAAGCCCTCTTTCTACGTGTA
CAGCCGCGTGAAGAACCTGAACAGCTCCAGGGTGCCTGACCTGCTGGTGTAATACCCAACTTTCTTGTAC
AAAGTTGGCATTATAAGAAAGCATTGCTTATCAATTTGTTGCAACGAACAGGTCACTATCAGTCAAAATA
AAATCATTATTTGCCATCCAGCTGATATCCCCTATAGTGAGTCGTATTACATGGTCATAGCTGTTTCCTG
GCAGCTCTGGCCCGTGTCTCAAAATCTCTGATGTTACATTGCACAAGATAAAAATATATCATCATGCCTC
CTCTAGACCAGCCAGGACAGAAATGCCTCGACTTCGCTGCTACCCAAGGTTGCCGGGTGACGCACACCGT
GGAAACGGATGAAGGCACGAACCCAGTGGACATAAGCCTGTTCGGTTCGTAAGCTGTAATGCAAGTAGCG
TATGCGCTCACGCAACTGGTCCAGAACCTTGACCGAACGCAGCGGTGGTAACGGCGCAGTGGCGGTTTTC
ATGGCTTGTTATGACTGTTTTTTTGGGGTACAGTCTATGCCTCGGGCATCCAAGCAGCAAGCGCGTTACG
CCGTGGGTCGATGTTTGATGTTATGGAGCAGCAACGATGTTACGCAGCAGGGCAGTCGCCCTAAAACAAA
GTTAAACATTATGAGGGAAGCGGTGATCGCCGAAGTATCGACTCAACTATCAGAGGTAGTTGGCGTCATC
GAGCGCCATCTCGAACCGACGTTGCTGGCCGTACATTTGTACGGCTCCGCAGTGGATGGCGGCCTGAAGC
CACACAGTGATATTGATTTGCTGGTTACGGTGACCGTAAGGCTTGATGAAACAACGCGGCGAGCTTTGAT
CAACGACCTTTTGGAAACTTCGGCTTCCCCTGGAGAGAGCGAGATTCTCCGCGCTGTAGAAGTCACCATT
GTTGTGCACGACGACATCATTCCGTGGCGTTATCCAGCTAAGCGCGAACTGCAATTTGGAGAATGGCAGC
GCAATGACATTCTTGCAGGTATCTTCGAGCCAGCCACGATCGACATTGATCTGGCTATCTTGCTGACAAA
AGCAAGAGAACATAGCGTTGCCTTGGTAGGTCCAGCGGCGGAGGAACTCTTTGATCCGGTTCCTGAACAG
GATCTATTTGAGGCGCTAAATGAAACCTTAACGCTATGGAACTCGCCGCCCGACTGGGCTGGCGATGAGC
GAAATGTAGTGCTTACGTTGTCCCGCATTTGGTACAGCGCAGTAACCGGCAAAATCGCGCCGAAGGATGT
CGCTGCCGACTGGGCAATGGAGCGCCTGCCGGCCCAGTATCAGCCCGTCATACTTGAAGCTAGACAGGCT
TATCTTGGACAAGAAGAAGATCGCTTGGCCTCGCGCGCAGATCAGTTGGAAGAATTTGTCCACTACGTGA
AAGGCGAGATCACCAAGGTAGTCGGCAAATAACCCTCGAGCCACCCATGACCAAAATCCCTTAACGTGAG
TTACGCGTCGTTCCACTGAGCGTCAGACCCCGTAGAAAAGATCAAAGGATCTTCTTGAGATCCTTTTTTT
CTGCGCGTAATCTGCTGCTTGCAAACAAAAAAACCACCGCTACCAGCGGTGGTTTGTTTGCCGGATCAAG
AGCTACCAACTCTTTTTCCGAAGGTAACTGGCTTCAGCAGAGCGCAGATACCAAATACTGTTCTTCTAGT
GTAGCCGTAGTTAGGCCACCACTTCAAGAACTCTGTAGCACCGCCTACATACCTCGCTCTGCTAATCCTG
TTACCAGTGGCTGCTGCCAGTGGCGATAAGTCGTGTCTTACCGGGTTGGACTCAAGACGATAGTTACCGG
ATAAGGCGCAGCGGTCGGGCTGAACGGGGGGTTCGTGCACACAGCCCAGCTTGGAGCGAACGACCTACAC
CGAACTGAGATACCTACAGCGTGAGCTATGAGAAAGCGCCACGCTTCCCGAAGGGAGAAAGGCGGACAGG
TATCCGGTAAGCGGCAGGGTCGGAACAGGAGAGCGCACGAGGGAGCTTCCAGGGGGAAACGCCTGGTATC
TTTATAGTCCTGTCGGGTTTCGCCACCTCTGACTTGAGCGTCGATTTTTGTGATGCTCGTCAGGGGGGCG
GAGCCTATGGAAAAACGCCAGCAACGCGGCCTTTTTACGGTTCCTGGCCTTTTGCTGGCCTTTTGCTCAC
ATGTTCTTTCCTGCGTTATCCCCTGATTCTGTGGATAACCGTATTACCGCCTTTGAGTGAGCTGATACCG
CTCGCCGCAGCCGAACGACCGAGCGCAGCGAGTCAGTGAGCGAGGAAGCGGAAGAGCGCCCAATACGCAA
ACCGCCTCTCCCCGCGCGTTGGCCGATTCATTAATGCAGCTGGCACGACAGGTTTCCCGACTGGAAAGCG
GGCAGTGAGCGCAACGCAATTAATACGCG
