>Addgene plasmid #154418 | pDONR223 SARS-CoV2 TEV-E | depositor partial sequence | sequence record 298887 | Inserted CDS with stop codon
GAAAACCTGTACTTCCAAGGCATGTACTCTTTCGTGAGCGAGGAAACCGGCACCCTGATCGTGAACTCCG
TGCTGCTGTTCCTGGCCTTCGTGGTGTTCCTGCTGGTGACCCTGGCTATCCTGACCGCTCTGAGACTGTG
CGCTTACTGCTGCAACATCGTGAACGTGTCCCTGGTGAAGCCCTCTTTCTACGTGTACAGCCGCGTGAAG
AACCTGAACAGCTCCAGGGTGCCTGACCTGCTGGTGTAA
